>Addgene plasmid #18729 | GLUT1-eGFP/pcDNA-DEST47 | addgene full sequence | sequence record 147541 | Addgene NGS result
CATTAATGAATCGGCCAACGCGCGGGGAGAGGCGGTTTGCGTATTGGGCGCTCTTCCGCTTCCTCGCTCA
CTGACTCGCTGCGCTCGGTCGTTCGGCTGCGGCGAGCGGTATCAGCTCACTCAAAGGCGGTAATACGGTT
ATCCACAGAATCAGGGGATAACGCAGGAAAGAACATGTGAGCAAAAGGCCAGCAAAAGGCCAGGAACCGT
AAAAAGGCCGCGTTGCTGGCGTTTTTCCATAGGCTCCGCCCCCCTGACGAGCATCACAAAAATCGACGCT
CAAGTCAGAGGTGGCGAAACCCGACAGGACTATAAAGATACCAGGCGTTTCCCCCTGGAAGCTCCCTCGT
GCGCTCTCCTGTTCCGACCCTGCCGCTTACCGGATACCTGTCCGCCTTTCTCCCTTCGGGAAGCGTGGCG
CTTTCTCATAGCTCACGCTGTAGGTATCTCAGTTCGGTGTAGGTCGTTCGCTCCAAGCTGGGCTGTGTGC
ACGAACCCCCCGTTCAGCCCGACCGCTGCGCCTTATCCGGTAACTATCGTCTTGAGTCCAACCCGGTAAG
ACACGACTTATCGCCACTGGCAGCAGCCACTGGTAACAGGATTAGCAGAGCGAGGTATGTAGGCGGTGCT
ACAGAGTTCTTGAAGTGGTGGCCTAACTACGGCTACACTAGAAGAACAGTATTTGGTATCTGCGCTCTGC
TGAAGCCAGTTACCTTCGGAAAAAGAGTTGGTAGCTCTTGATCCGGCAAACAAACCACCGCTGGTAGCGG
TGGTTTTTTTGTTTGCAAGCAGCAGATTACGCGCAGAAAAAAAGGATCTCAAGAAGATCCTTTGATCTTT
TCTACGGGGTCTGACGCTCAGTGGAACGAAAACTCACGTTAAGGGATTTTGGTCATGAGATTATCAAAAA
GGATCTTCACCTAGATCCTTTTAAATTAAAAATGAAGTTTTAAATCAATCTAAAGTATATATGAGTAAAC
TTGGTCTGACAGTTACCAATGCTTAATCAGTGAGGCACCTATCTCAGCGATCTGTCTATTTCGTTCATCC
ATAGTTGCCTGACTCCCCGTCGTGTAGATAACTACGATACGGGAGGGCTTACCATCTGGCCCCAGTGCTG
CAATGATACCGCGAGACCCACGCTCACCGGCTCCAGATTTATCAGCAATAAACCAGCCAGCCGGAAGGGC
CGAGCGCAGAAGTGGTCCTGCAACTTTATCCGCCTCCATCCAGTCTATTAATTGTTGCCGGGAAGCTAGA
GTAAGTAGTTCGCCAGTTAATAGTTTGCGCAACGTTGTTGCCATTGCTACAGGCATCGTGGTGTCACGCT
CGTCGTTTGGTATGGCTTCATTCAGCTCCGGTTCCCAACGATCAAGGCGAGTTACATGATCCCCCATGTT
GTGCAAAAAAGCGGTTAGCTCCTTCGGTCCTCCGATCGTTGTCAGAAGTAAGTTGGCCGCAGTGTTATCA
CTCATGGTTATGGCAGCACTGCATAATTCTCTTACTGTCATGCCATCCGTAAGATGCTTTTCTGTGACTG
GTGAGTACTCAACCAAGTCATTCTGAGAATAGTGTATGCGGCGACCGAGTTGCTCTTGCCCGGCGTCAAT
ACGGGATAATACCGCGCCACATAGCAGAACTTTAAAAGTGCTCATCATTGGAAAACGTTCTTCGGGGCGA
AAACTCTCAAGGATCTTACCGCTGTTGAGATCCAGTTCGATGTAACCCACTCGTGCACCCAACTGATCTT
CAGCATCTTTTACTTTCACCAGCGTTTCTGGGTGAGCAAAAACAGGAAGGCAAAATGCCGCAAAAAAGGG
AATAAGGGCGACACGGAAATGTTGAATACTCATACTCTTCCTTTTTCAATATTATTGAAGCATTTATCAG
GGTTATTGTCTCATGAGCGGATACATATTTGAATGTATTTAGAAAAATAAACAAATAGGGGTTCCGCGCA
CATTTCCCCGAAAAGTGCCACCTGACGTCGACGGATCGGGAGATCTCCCGATCCCCTATGGTGCACTCTC
AGTACAATCTGCTCTGATGCCGCATAGTTAAGCCAGTATCTGCTCCCTGCTTGTGTGTTGGAGGTCGCTG
AGTAGTGCGCGAGCAAAATTTAAGCTACAACAAGGCAAGGCTTGACCGACAATTGCATGAAGAATCTGCT
TAGGGTTAGGCGTTTTGCGCTGCTTCGCGATGTACGGGCCAGATATACGCGTTGACATTGATTATTGACT
AGTTATTAATAGTAATCAATTACGGGGTCATTAGTTCATAGCCCATATATGGAGTTCCGCGTTACATAAC
TTACGGTAAATGGCCCGCCTGGCTGACCGCCCAACGACCCCCGCCCATTGACGTCAATAATGACGTATGT
TCCCATAGTAACGCCAATAGGGACTTTCCATTGACGTCAATGGGTGGAGTATTTACGGTAAACTGCCCAC
TTGGCAGTACATCAAGTGTATCATATGCCAAGTACGCCCCCTATTGACGTCAATGACGGTAAATGGCCCG
CCTGGCATTATGCCCAGTACATGACCTTATGGGACTTTCCTACTTGGCAGTACATCTACGTATTAGTCAT
CGCTATTACCATGGTGATGCGGTTTTGGCAGTACATCAATGGGCGTGGATAGCGGTTTGACTCACGGGGA
TTTCCAAGTCTCCACCCCATTGACGTCAATGGGAGTTTGTTTTGGCACCAAAATCAACGGGACTTTCCAA
AATGTCGTAACAACTCCGCCCCATTGACGCAAATGGGCGGTAGGCGTGTACGGTGGGAGGTCTATATAAG
CAGAGCTCTCTGGCTAACTAGAGAACCCACTGCTTACTGGCTTATCGAAATTAATACGACTCACTATAGG
GAGACCCAAGCTGGCTAGTTAAGCTTGATCAAACAAGTTTGTACAAAAAAGCAGGCTCCGCGGCCGCCCC
CTTCACCATGGAGCCCAGCAGCAAGAAGCTGACGGGTCGCCTCATGCTGGCCGTGGGAGGAGCAGTGCTT
GGCTCCCTGCAGTTTGGCTACAACACTGGAGTCATCAATGCCCCCCAGAAGGTGATCGAGGAGTTCTACA
ACCAGACATGGGTCCACCGCTATGGGGAGAGCATCCTGCCCACCACGCTCACCACGCTCTGGTCCCTCTC
AGTGGCCATCTTTTCTGTTGGGGGCATGATTGGCTCCTTCTCTGTGGGCCTTTTCGTTAACCGCTTTGGC
CGGCGGAATTCAATGCTGATGATGAACCTGCTGGCCTTCGTGTCCGCCGTGCTCATGGGCTTCTCGAAAC
TGGGCAAGTCCTTTGAGATGCTGATCCTGGGCCGCTTCATCATCGGTGTGTACTGCGGCCTGACCACAGG
CTTCGTGCCCATGTATGTGGGTGAAGTGTCACCCACAGCCCTTCGTGGGGCCCTGGGCACCCTGCACCAG
CTGGGCATCGTCGTCGGCATCCTCATCGCCCAGGTGTTCGGCCTGGACTCCATCATGGGCAACAAGGACC
TGTGGCCCCTGCTGCTGAGCATCATCTTCATCCCGGCCCTGCTGCAGTGCATCGTGCTGCCCTTCTGCCC
CGAGAGTCCCCGCTTCCTGCTCATCAACCGCAACGAGGAGAACCGGGCCAAGAGTGTGCTAAAGAAGCTG
CGCGGGACAGCTGACGTGACCCATGACCTGCAGGAGATGAAGGAAGAGAGTCGGCAGATGATGCGGGAGA
AGAAGGTCACCATCCTGGAGCTGTTCCGCTCCCCCGCCTACCGCCAGCCCATCCTCATCGCTGTGGTGCT
GCAGCTGTCCCAGCAGCTGTCTGGCATCAACGCTGTCTTCTATTACTCCACGAGCATCTTCGAGAAGGCG
GGGGTGCAGCAGCCTGTGTATGCCACCATTGGCTCCGGTATCGTCAACACGGCCTTCACTGTCGTGTCGC
TGTTTGTGGTGGAGCGAGCAGGCCGGCGGACCCTGCACCTCATAGGCCTCGCTGGCATGGCGGGTTGTGC
CATACTCATGACCATCGCGCTAGCACTGCTGGAGCAGCTACCCTGGATGTCCTATCTGAGCATCGTGGCC
ATCTTTGGCTTTGTGGCCTTCTTTGAAGTGGGTCCTGGCCCCATCCCATGGTTCATCGTGGCTGAACTCT
TCAGCCAGGGTCCACGTCCAGCTGCCATTGCCGTTGCAGGCTTCTCCAACTGGACCTCAAATTTCATTGT
GGGCATGTGCTTCCAGTATGTGGAGCAACTGTGTGGTCCCTACGTCTTCATCATCTTCACTGTGCTCCTG
GTTCTGTTCTTCATCTTCACCTACTTCAAAGTTCCTGAGACTAAAGGCCGGACCTTCGATGAGATCGCTT
CCGGCTTCCGGCAGGGGGGAGCCAGCCAAAGTGACAAGACACCCGAGGAGCTGTTCCATCCCCTGGGGGC
TGATTCCCAAGTGAAGGGTGGGCGCGCCGACCCAGCTTTCTTGTACAAAGTGGTTCGATCTAGAATGGCT
AGCAAAGGAGAAGAACTTTTCACTGGAGTTGTCCCAATTCTTGTTGAATTAGATGGTGATGTTAATGGGC
ACAAATTTTCTGTCAGTGGAGAGGGTGAAGGTGATGCTACATACGGAAAGCTTACCCTTAAATTTATTTG
CACTACTGGAAAACTACCTGTTCCATGGCCAACACTTGTCACTACTTTCTCTTATGGTGTTCAATGCTTT
TCCCGTTATCCGGATCATATGAAACGGCATGACTTTTTCAAGAGTGCCATGCCCGAAGGTTATGTACAGG
AACGCACTATATCTTTCAAAGATGACGGGAACTACAAGACGCGTGCTGAAGTCAAGTTTGAAGGTGATAC
CCTTGTTAATCGTATCGAGTTAAAAGGTATTGATTTTAAAGAAGATGGAAACATTCTCGGACACAAACTC
GAGTACAACTATAACTCACACAATGTATACATCACGGCAGACAAACAAAAGAATGGAATCAAAGCTAACT
TCAAAATTCGCCACAACATTGAAGATGGATCCGTTCAACTAGCAGACCATTATCAACAAAATACTCCAAT
TGGCGATGGCCCTGTCCTTTTACCAGACAACCATTACCTGTCGACACAATCTGCCCTTTCGAAAGATCCC
AACGAAAAGCGTGACCACATGGTCCTTCTTGAGTTTGTAACTGCTGCTGGGATTACACATGGCATGGATG
AGCTCTACAAATAATGAATTAAACCCGCTGATCAGCCTCGACTGTGCCTTCTAGTTGCCAGCCATCTGTT
GTTTGCCCCTCCCCCGTGCCTTCCTTGACCCTGGAAGGTGCCACTCCCACTGTCCTTTCCTAATAAAATG
AGGAAATTGCATCGCATTGTCTGAGTAGGTGTCATTCTATTCTGGGGGGTGGGGTGGGGCAGGACAGCAA
GGGGGAGGATTGGGAAGACAATAGCAGGCATGCTGGGGATGCGGTGGGCTCTATGGCTTCTGAGGCGGAA
AGAACCAGCTGGGGCTCTAGGGGGTATCCCC
[124 nt withheld, positions 5492-5615]
C
[91 nt withheld, positions 5617-5707]
A
[49 nt withheld, positions 5709-5757]
CCTTTGACGTTGGAGTCCACGTTCTTT
[37 nt withheld, positions 5785-5821]
ACCCTATCTCGGTCTATTCTTTTGATTTATAAGGGATTTTGCCGATTTCGGCCTATTGGTTAAAAAATGA
GCTGATTTAACAAAAATTTAACGCGAATTAATTCTGTGGAATGTGTGTCAGTTAGGGTGTGGAAAGTCCC
CAGGCTCCCCAGCAGGCAGAAGTATGCAAAGCATGCATCTCAATTAGTCAGCAACCAGGTGTGGAAAGTC
CCCAGGCTCCCCAGCAGGCAGAAGTATGCAAAGCATGCATCTCAATTAGTCAGCAACCATAGTCCCGCCC
CTAACTCCGCCCATCCCGCCCCTAACTCCGCCCAGTTCCGCCCATTCTCCGCCCCATGGCTGACTAATTT
TTTTTATTTATGCAGAGGCCGAGGCCGCCTCTGCCTCTGAGCTATTCCAGAAGTAGTGAGGAGGCTTTTT
TGGAGGCCTAGGCTTTTGCAAAAAGCTCCCGGGAGCTTGTATATCCATTTTCGGATCTGATCAAGAGACA
GGATGAGGATCGTTTCGCATGATTGAACAAGATGGATTGCACGCAGGTTCTCCGGCCGCTTGGGTGGAGA
GGCTATTCGGCTATGACTGGGCACAACAGACAATCGGCTGCTCTGATGCCGCCGTGTTCCGGCTGTCAGC
GCAGGGGCGCCCGGTTCTTTTTGTCAAGACCGACCTGTCCGGTGCCCTGAATGAACTGCAGGACGAGGCA
GCGCGGCTATCGTGGCTGGCCACGACGGGCGTTCCTTGCGCAGCTGTGCTCGACGTTGTCACTGAAGCGG
GAAGGGACTGGCTGCTATTGGGCGAAGTGCCGGGGCAGGATCTCCTGTCATCTCACCTTGCTCCTGCCGA
GAAAGTATCCATCATGGCTGATGCAATGCGGCGGCTGCATACGCTTGATCCGGCTACCTGCCCATTCGAC
CACCAAGCGAAACATCGCATCGAGCGAGCACGTACTCGGATGGAAGCCGGTCTTGTCGATCAGGATGATC
TGGACGAAGAGCATCAGGGGCTCGCGCCAGCCGAACTGTTCGCCAGGCTCAAGGCGCGCATGCCCGACGG
CGAGGATCTCGTCGTGACCCATGGCGATGCCTGCTTGCCGAATATCATGGTGGAAAATGGCCGCTTTTCT
GGATTCATCGACTGTGGCCGGCTGGGTGTGGCGGACCGCTATCAGGACATAGCGTTGGCTACCCGTGATA
TTGCTGAAGAGCTTGGCGGCGAATGGGCTGACCGCTTCCTCGTGCTTTACGGTATCGCCGCTCCCGATTC
GCAGCGCATCGCCTTCTATCGCCTTCTTGACGAGTTCTTCTGAGCGGGACTCTGGGGTTCGCGAAATGAC
CGACCAAGCGACGCCCAACCTGCCATCACGAGATTTCGATTCCACCGCCGCCTTCTATGAAAGGTTGGGC
TTCGGAATCGTTTTCCGGGACGCCGGCTGGATGATCCTCCAGCGCGGGGATCTCATGCTGGAGTTCTTCG
CCCACCCCAACTTGTTTATTGCAGCTTATAATGGTTACAAATAAAGCAATAGCATCACAAATTTCACAAA
TAAAGCATTTTTTTCACTGCATTCTAGTTGTGGTTTGTCCAAACTCATCAATGTATCTTATCATGTCTGT
ATACCGTCGACCTCTAGCTAGAGCTTGGCGTAATCATGGTCATAGCTGTTTCCTGTGTGAAATTGTTATC
CGCTCACAATTCCACACAACATACGAGCCGGAAGCATAAAGTGTAAAGCCTGGGGTGCCTAATGAGTGAG
CTAACTCACATTAATTGCGTTGCGCTCACTGCCCGCTTTCCAGTCGGGAAACCTGTCGTGCCAGCTG
Features (pLannotate 1.2.2; 23 found; start..end, strand, type, name):
    234..822     -  rep_origin     ori: high-copy-number ColE1/pMB1/pBR322/pUC origin of replication
    993..1853    -  CDS            AmpR: β-lactamase; bla; confers resistance to ampicillin, carbenicillin, and related antibiotics
   1854..1958    -  promoter       AmpR promoter: bla
   2017..2069    -  misc_feature   bom (fragment): basis of mobility region from pBR322
   2224..2603    +  enhancer       CMV enhancer: human cytomegalovirus immediate early enhancer
   2604..2807    +  promoter       CMV promoter: human cytomegalovirus (CMV) immediate early promoter
   2803..2836    +  LTR            5' LTR (truncated) (fragment): truncated 5' long terminal repeat (LTR) from HIV-1
   2852..2870    +  promoter       T7 promoter: promoter for bacteriophage T7 RNA polymerase
   2903..2927    +  protein_bind   attB1: mutant version of attB; recombination site for the Gateway® BP reaction BP Clonase™
   2948..4423    +  CDS            SLC2A1: GTR1_HUMAN - Also known as GLUT1 From Homo sapiens (Human).
   4440..4464    -  protein_bind   attB2: mutant version of attB; recombination site for the Gateway® BP reaction BP Clonase™
   4475..5194    +  CDS            Cycle 3 GFP: Cycle 3 GFP (Crameri et al., 1996) mammalian codon-optimized
   5222..5446    +  polyA_signal   bGH poly(A) signal: bovine growth hormone polyadenylation signal
   5450..5471    +  promoter       SV40 promoter (fragment): SV40 enhancer and early promoter
   5492..5920    +  rep_origin     f1 ori (sequence partly withheld): f1 bacteriophage origin of replication; arrow indicates direction of (+) strand synthesis
   5934..6263    +  promoter       SV40 promoter: SV40 enhancer and early promoter
   6330..7121    +  CDS            neo: KKA2_KLEPN - Also known as kan, nptII. Experimental evidence at protein level: Swiss-Prot protein existence level 1. Resistance to kanamycin, neomycin, paromomycin, ribostamycin, butirosin and gentamicin B. From Klebsiella pneumoniae.
   7147..7305    +  CDS            ble (fragment): BLE_KLEPN - Experimental evidence at protein level: Swiss-Prot protein existence level 1. Binding protein with a strong affinity to the bleomycin family of antibiotics. Binds to CL990; an antimitotic-antibiotic compound. From Klebsiella pneumoniae.
   7300..7421    +  polyA_signal   SV40 poly(A) signal: SV40 polyadenylation signal
   7494..7510    -  protein_bind   lac operator: The lac repressor binds to the lac operator to inhibit transcription in E. coli. This inhibition can be relieved by adding lactose or isopropyl-β-D-thiogalactopyranoside (IPTG). lac repressor encoded by lacI
   7518..7548    -  promoter       lac promoter: promoter for the E. coli lac operon
   7563..7584    -  protein_bind   CAP binding site: CAP binding activates transcription in the presence of cAMP. E. coli catabolite activator protein
   7597..51      -  CDS            lacI (fragment) (across the origin): lac repressor; lacI; The lac repressor binds to the lac operator to inhibit transcription in E. coli. This inhibition can be relieved by adding lactose or isopropyl-β-D-thiogalactopyranoside (IPTG).
