[The description below was written by a language model from this plasmid's Addgene catalogue record and pLannotate feature annotations shown in this document.]
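Description:
GLUT1-eGFP/pcDNA-DEST47 is a mammalian expression plasmid made by Gateway recombination of the human glucose transporter GLUT1 (SLC2A1) coding sequence into the Invitrogen pcDNA-DEST47 destination vector. It is maintained in E. coli through a high-copy ColE1/pUC-type origin and an ampicillin resistance gene (β-lactamase with its own promoter), and it also carries an f1 phage origin. For selection in mammalian cells, an SV40 enhancer/early promoter drives a neomycin phosphotransferase gene followed by an SV40 polyadenylation signal, allowing G418 selection of stable transfectants.

The expression cassette consists of the human CMV immediate-early enhancer and promoter, followed by a T7 promoter (used as the 5′ sequencing primer site), then the roughly 1.5 kb GLUT1 open reading frame flanked by attB1 and attB2 sites left by the Gateway reaction. The record notes that the native TAA stop codon was deleted, so translation reads through attB2 into the backbone-encoded GFP, giving a C-terminally tagged GLUT1–GFP fusion; transcription ends at the bovine growth hormone polyadenylation signal. Although the plasmid name says eGFP, the feature annotation identifies the fluorescent protein as mammalian codon-optimized Cycle 3 GFP, so the exact variant should be checked against the sequence. Short annotated fragments (HIV-1 LTR, ble, lacI, bom, lac promoter/operator) appear to be backbone remnants or partial matches rather than functional parts of the design.

The construct allows expression and fluorescence visualization of human GLUT1 in mammalian cells. The associated publication examined the contribution of GLUT1 and GLUT9 to glucose influx in HepG2 cells using a FRET glucose sensor.
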