Addgene plasmid #18729: GLUT1-eGFP/pcDNA-DEST47
Depositing lab: Wolf Frommer. Publication: GLUT1 and GLUT9 as major contributors to glucose influx in HepG2 cells identified by a high sensitivity intramolecular FRET glucose sensor. Takanaga H, Chaudhuri B, Frommer WB. Biochim Biophys Acta. 2008 Apr . 1778(4):1091-9. 10.1016/j.bbamem.2007.11.015 PubMed 18177733.
Backbone
  Vector backbone: pcDNA-DEST47
  Backbone manufacturer: invitrogen
  Backbone size w/o insert (bp): 7780
  Vector type: Mammalian Expression
  Selectable markers: Neomycin (select with G418)
Growth in bacteria
  Bacterial resistance: Ampicillin, 100 μg/mL
  Growth temperature: 37°C
  Growth strain: DH5alpha
  Copy number: High Copy
Gene/Insert
  Gene/Insert name: pcDNA-DEST47 /hGLUT1-eGFP
  Species: H. sapiens (human)
  Insert size (bp): 1500
  Mutation: deleted TAA
  Tag / fusion protein: GFP (C terminal on backbone)
  Cloning method: Gateway Cloning; 5′ cloning site Gateway (not destroyed); 3′ cloning site Gateway (not destroyed)
  Sequencing primers: 5′ T7
Terms and licenses: Academic/Nonprofit Terms; Industry Terms: Not Available to Industry
How to cite: GLUT1-eGFP/pcDNA-DEST47 was a gift from Wolf Frommer (Addgene plasmid # 18729 ; http://n2t.net/addgene:18729 ; RRID:Addgene_18729)
