>Addgene plasmid #18729 | GLUT1-eGFP/pcDNA-DEST47 | addgene partial sequence | sequence record 147534 | CMV-F 5'-CGCAAATGGGCGGTAGGCGTG-3'
TGGCTAACTAGAGAACCCACTGCTTACTGGCTTATCGAAATTAATACGACTCACTATAGGGAGACCCAAG
CTGGCTAGTTAAGCTTGATCAAACAAGTTTGTACAAAAAAGCAGGCTCCGCGGCCGCCCCCTTCACCATG
GAGCCCAGCAGCAAGAAGCTGACGGGTCGCCTCATGCTGGCCGTGGGAGGAGCAGTGCTTGGCTCCCTGC
AGTTTGGCTACAACACTGGAGTCATCAATGCCCCCCAGAAGGTGATCGAGGAGTTCTACAACCAGACATG
GGTCCACCGCTATGGGGAGAGCATCCTGCCCACCACGCTCACCACGCTCTGGTCCCTCTCAGTGGCCATC
TTTTCTGTTGGGGGCATGATTGGCTCCTTCTCTGTGGGCCTTTTCGTTAACCGCTTTGGCCGGCGGAATT
CAATGCTGATGATGAACCTGCTGGCCTTCGTGTCCGCCGTGCTCATGGGCTTCTCGAAACTGGGCAAGTC
CTTTGAGATGCTGATCCTGGGCCGCTTCATCATCGGTGTGTACTGCGGCCTGACCACAGGCTTCGTGCCC
ATGTATGTGGGTGAAGTGTCAC
