>Addgene plasmid #18729 | GLUT1-eGFP/pcDNA-DEST47 | addgene partial sequence | sequence record 147535 | BGH-rev 5'-TAGAAGGCACAGTCGAGG-3'
AGCTCATCCATGCCATGTGTAATCCCAGCAGCAGTTACAAACTCAAGAAGGACCATGTGGTCACGCTTTT
CGTTGGGATCTTTCGAAAGGGCAGATTGTGTCGACAGGTAATGGTTGTCTGGTAAAAGGACAGGGCCATC
GCCAATTGGAGTATTTTGTTGATAATGGTCTGCTAGTTGAACGGATCCATCTTCAATGTTGTGGCGAATT
TTGAAGTTAGCTTTGATTCCATTCTTTTGTTTGTCTGCCGTGATGTATACATTGTGTGAGTTATAGTTGT
ACTCGAGTTTGTGTCCGAGAATGTTTCCATCTTCTTTAAAATCAATACCTTTTAACTCGATACGATTAAC
AAGGGTATCACCTTCAAACTTGACTTCAGCACGCGTCTTGTAGTTCCCGTCATCTTTGAAAGATATAGTG
CGTTCCTGTACATAACCTTCGGGCATGGCACTCTTGAAAAAGTCATGCCGTTTCATATGATCCGGATAAC
GGGAAAAGCATTGAACACCATAAGAGAAAGTAGTGACAAGTGTTGGCCATGGAACAGGTAGTTTTCCAGT
AGTGCAAATAAATTTAAGGGTAAGCTTTCCGTATGTAGCATCACCTTCACCCTCTCCACTGACAGAAAAT
TTGTGCCCATTAACATCACCATCTAATTCAACAAGAATTGGGACAACTCCAGTGAAAAGTTCTTCTCCTT
TGCTAGCCATTCTAGATCGAACCACTTTGTACAAGAAAGCTGGGTCGGCGCGCCCACCCTTCACTTGGGA
ATCAGCCCCCAGGGGATGGAACAGCTCCTCGGGTGTCTTGTCACTTTGGCTGGCTCCCCCCTGCCGGAAG
CCGGAAGCGATCTCATCGAAGGTCCGGCCTTTAGTCTCAGGAACTTTGAAGTAGGTGAAGATGAAGAACA
GAACCAGGAGCACAGTGAAGATGATGAAGACGTAGGGACCACACAGTTGCTCCACATACTGGAAGCACAT
GCC
