>Addgene plasmid #18729 | GLUT1-eGFP/pcDNA-DEST47 | addgene partial sequence | sequence record 156907 | GFPfusionRev 5'-CTCCACTGACAGAAAATTTG-3'
AGAATTGGGACAACTCCAGTGAAAAGTTCTTCTCCTTTGCTAGCCATTCTAGATCGAACCACTTTGTACA
AGAAAGCTGGGTCGGCGCGCCCACCCTTCACTTGGGAATCAGCCCCCAGGGGATGGAACAGCTCCTCGGG
TGTCTTGTCACTTTGGCTGGCTCCCCCCTGCCGGAAGCCGGAAGCGATCTCATCGAAGGTCCGGCCTTTA
GTCTCAGGAACTTTGAAGTAGGTGAAGATGAAGAACAGAACCAGGAGCACAGTGAAGATGATGAAGACGT
AGGGACCACACAGTTGCTCCACATACTGGAAGCACATGCCCACAATGAAATTTGAGGTCCAGTTGGAGAA
GCCTGCAACGGCAATGGCAGCTGGACGTGGACCCTGGCTGAAGAGTTCAGCCACGATGAACCATGGGATG
GGGCCAGGACCCACTTCAAAGAAGGCCACAAAGCCAAAGATGGCCACGATGCTCAGATAGGACATCCAGG
GTAGCTGCTCCAGCAGTGCTAGCGCGATGGTCATGAGTATGGCACAACCCGCCATGCCAGCGAGGCCTAT
GAGGTGCAGGGTCCGCCGGCCTGCTCGCTCCACCACAAACAGCGACACGACAGTGAAGGCCGTGTTGACG
ATACCGGAGCCAATGGTGGCATACACAGGCTGCTGCACCCCCGCCTTCTCGAAGATGCTCGTGGAGTAAT
AGAAGACAGCGTTGATGCCAGACAGCTGCTGGGACAGCTGCAGCACCACAGCGATGAGGATGGGCTGGCG
GTAGGCGGGGGAGCGGAACAGCTCCAGGATGGTGACCTTCTTCTCCCGCATCATCTGCCGACTCTCTTCC
TTCATCTCCTGCAGGTCATGGGTCACGTCAGCTGTCCCGCGCAGCTTCTTTAGCACACTCTTGGCCCG
